>Addgene plasmid #215885 | psiCHECK-1-miR-589(3p)-I-type | addgene full sequence | sequence record 443505 | Addgene NGS Result
AGATCTGCGCAGCACCATGGCCTGAAATAACCTCTGAAAGAGGAACTTGGTTAGGTACCTTCTGAGGCGG
AAAGAACCAGCTGTGGAATGTGTGTCAGTTAGGGTGTGGAAAGTCCCCAGGCTCCCCAGCAGGCAGAAGT
ATGCAAAGCATGCATCTCAATTAGTCAGCAACCAGGTGTGGAAAGTCCCCAGGCTCCCCAGCAGGCAGAA
GTATGCAAAGCATGCATCTCAATTAGTCAGCAACCATAGTCCCGCCCCTAACTCCGCCCATCCCGCCCCT
AACTCCGCCCAGTTCCGCCCATTCTCCGCCCCATGGCTGACTAATTTTTTTTATTTATGCAGAGGCCGAG
GCCGCCTCGGCCTCTGAGCTATTCCAGAAGTAGTGAGGAGGCTTTTTTGGAGGCCTAGGCTTTTGCAAAA
AGCTTGATTCTTCTGACACAACAGTCTCGAACTTAAGCTGCAGAAGTTGGTCGTGAGGCACTGGGCAGGT
AAGTATCAAGGTTACAAGACAGGTTTAAGGAGACCAATAGAAACTGGGCTTGTCGAGACAGAGAAGACTC
TTGCGTTTCTGATAGGCACCTATTGGTCTTACTGACATCCACTTTGCCTTTCTCTCCACAGGTGTCCACT
CCCAGTTCAATTACAGCTCTTAAGGCTAGAGTACTTAATACGACTCACTATAGGCTAGCCACCATGGCTT
CCAAGGTGTACGACCCCGAGCAACGCAAACGCATGATCACTGGGCCTCAGTGGTGGGCTCGCTGCAAGCA
AATGAACGTGCTGGACTCCTTCATCAACTACTATGATTCCGAGAAGCACGCCGAGAACGCCGTGATTTTT
CTGCATGGTAACGCTGCCTCCAGCTACCTGTGGAGGCACGTCGTGCCTCACATCGAGCCCGTGGCTAGAT
GCATCATCCCTGATCTGATCGGAATGGGTAAGTCCGGCAAGAGCGGGAATGGCTCATATCGCCTCCTGGA
TCACTACAAGTACCTCACCGCTTGGTTCGAGCTGCTGAACCTTCCAAAGAAAATCATCTTTGTGGGCCAC
GACTGGGGGGCTTGTCTGGCCTTTCACTACTCCTACGAGCACCAAGACAAGATCAAGGCCATCGTCCATG
CTGAGAGTGTCGTGGACGTGATCGAGTCCTGGGACGAGTGGCCTGACATCGAGGAGGATATCGCCCTGAT
CAAGAGCGAAGAGGGCGAGAAAATGGTGCTTGAGAATAACTTCTTCGTCGAGACCATGCTCCCAAGCAAG
ATCATGCGGAAACTGGAGCCTGAGGAGTTCGCTGCCTACCTGGAGCCATTCAAGGAGAAGGGCGAGGTTA
GACGGCCTACCCTCTCCTGGCCTCGCGAGATCCCTCTCGTTAAGGGAGGCAAGCCCGACGTCGTCCAGAT
TGTCCGCAACTACAACGCCTACCTTCGGGCCAGCGACGATCTGCCTAAGATGTTCATCGAGTCCGACCCT
GGGTTCTTTTCCAACGCTATTGTCGAGGGAGCTAAGAAGTTCCCTAACACCGAGTTCGTGAAGGTGAAGG
GCCTCCACTTCAGCCAGGAGGACGCTCCAGATGAAATGGGTAAGTACATCAAGAGCTTCGTGGAGCGCGT
GCTGAAGAACGAGCAGTAATTCTAGGCGATCGCTCGAGTATGCTCGATTAATGCTCTGTCCTATGCTCGA
TTAATGCTCTGTCCTATGCTCGATTAATGCTCTGTCCGAATTCGTTTAAACCTAGAGCGGCCGCTGGCCG
CAATAAAATATCTTTATTTTCATTACATCTGTGTGTTGGTTTTTTGTGTGAGGATCCAGGTGGCACTTTT
CGGGGAAATGTGCGCGGAACCCCTATTTGTTTATTTTTCTAAATACATTCAAATATGTATCCGCTCATGA
GACAATAACCCTGATAAATGCTTCAATAATATTGAAAAAGGAAGAGTATGAGTATTCAACATTTCCGTGT
CGCCCTTATTCCCTTTTTTGCGGCATTTTGCCTTCCTGTTTTTGCTCACCCAGAAACGCTGGTGAAAGTA
AAAGATGCTGAAGATCAGTTGGGTGCACGAGTGGGTTACATCGAACTGGATCTCAACAGCGGTAAGATCC
TTGAGAGTTTTCGCCCCGAAGAACGTTTTCCAATGATGAGCACTTTTAAAGTTCTGCTATGTGGCGCGGT
ATTATCCCGTATTGACGCCGGGCAAGAGCAACTCGGTCGCCGCATACACTATTCTCAGAATGACTTGGTT
GAGTACTCACCAGTCACAGAAAAGCATCTTACGGATGGCATGACAGTAAGAGAATTATGCAGTGCTGCCA
TAACCATGAGTGATAACACTGCGGCCAACTTACTTCTGACAACGATCGGAGGACCGAAGGAGCTAACCGC
TTTTTTGCACAACATGGGGGATCATGTAACTCGCCTTGATCGTTGGGAACCGGAGCTGAATGAAGCCATA
CCAAACGACGAGCGTGACACCACGATGCCTGTAGCAATGGCAACAACGTTGCGCAAACTATTAACTGGCG
AACTACTTACTCTAGCTTCCCGGCAACAATTAATAGACTGGATGGAGGCGGATAAAGTTGCAGGACCACT
TCTGCGCTCGGCCCTTCCGGCTGGCTGGTTTATTGCTGATAAATCTGGAGCCGGTGAGCGTGGGTCTCGC
GGTATCATTGCAGCACTGGGGCCAGATGGTAAGCCCTCCCGTATCGTAGTTATCTACACGACGGGGAGTC
AGGCAACTATGGATGAACGAAATAGACAGATCGCTGAGATAGGTGCCTCACTGATTAAGCATTGGTAACT
GTCAGACCAAGTTTACTCATATATACTTTAGATTGATTTAAAACTTCATTTTTAATTTAAAAGGATCTAG
GTGAAGATCCTTTTTGATAATCTCATGACCAAAATCCCTTAACGTGAGTTTTCGTTCCACTGAGCGTCAG
ACCCCGTAGAAAAGATCAAAGGATCTTCTTGAGATCCTTTTTTTCTGCGCGTAATCTGCTGCTTGCAAAC
AAAAAAACCACCGCTACCAGCGGTGGTTTGTTTGCCGGATCAAGAGCTACCAACTCTTTTTCCGAAGGTA
ACTGGCTTCAGCAGAGCGCAGATACCAAATACTGTTCTTCTAGTGTAGCCGTAGTTAGGCCACCACTTCA
AGAACTCTGTAGCACCGCCTACATACCTCGCTCTGCTAATCCTGTTACCAGTGGCTGCTGCCAGTGGCGA
TAAGTCGTGTCTTACCGGGTTGGACTCAAGACGATAGTTACCGGATAAGGCGCAGCGGTCGGGCTGAACG
GGGGGTTCGTGCACACAGCCCAGCTTGGAGCGAACGACCTACACCGAACTGAGATACCTACAGCGTGAGC
TATGAGAAAGCGCCACGCTTCCCGAAGGGAGAAAGGCGGACAGGTATCCGGTAAGCGGCAGGGTCGGAAC
AGGAGAGCGCACGAGGGAGCTTCCAGGGGGAAACGCCTGGTATCTTTATAGTCCTGTCGGGTTTCGCCAC
CTCTGACTTGAGCGTCGATTTTTGTGATGCTCGTCAGGGGGGCGGAGCCTATGGAAAAACGCCAGCAACG
CGGCCTTTTTACGGTTCCTGGCCTTTTGCTGGCCTTTTGCTCACATGGCTCGAC
Features (pLannotate 1.2.2; 8 found; start..end, strand, type, name):
     62..419     +  promoter       SV40 promoter: SV40 enhancer and early promoter
    489..621     +  intron         chimeric intron: chimera between introns from human β-globin and immunoglobulin heavy chain genes
    666..684     +  promoter       T7 promoter: promoter for bacteriophage T7 RNA polymerase
    694..1629    +  CDS            hRluc: Renilla luciferase human codon-optimized
   1752..1800    +  polyA_signal   poly(A) signal: synthetic polyadenylation signal
   1833..1937    +  promoter       AmpR promoter: bla
   1938..2798    +  CDS            AmpR: β-lactamase; bla; confers resistance to ampicillin, carbenicillin, and related antibiotics
   2969..3557    +  rep_origin     ori: high-copy-number ColE1/pMB1/pBR322/pUC origin of replication
