[The description below was written by a language model from this plasmid's Addgene catalogue record and pLannotate feature annotations shown in this document.]
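Description:
psiCHECK-1-miR-589(3p)-I-type is a mammalian expression reporter plasmid built on the psiCHECK-1 backbone and designed to measure the gene-silencing activity of a specific microRNA. It is maintained in E. coli through a high-copy ColE1/pUC-type origin of replication and selected with ampicillin via the β-lactamase (AmpR) gene driven by its own bla promoter. The sequenced record is compact, at about 3.6 kb, and the annotated features account for the standard psiCHECK-1 architecture.

The reporter cassette consists of the SV40 enhancer and early promoter, followed by a chimeric intron (human β-globin/immunoglobulin heavy chain) that promotes efficient processing and expression of the transcript, and then a human codon-optimized Renilla luciferase (hRluc) coding sequence, terminated by a synthetic polyadenylation signal. A T7 promoter immediately upstream of hRluc also permits in vitro transcription. According to the catalogue entry, the insert is three tandem repeats of a seed-matched sequence for human miR-589(3p) in its "I-type" form, which in the context of the associated study of wild-type and A-to-I edited miRNAs presumably denotes the inosine-edited version. These sites lie in the luciferase 3'UTR. The feature table does not annotate them, but the unannotated stretch between the end of hRluc and the poly(A) signal is consistent with that placement. The cloning sites used are not recorded.

When the plasmid is transfected into mammalian cells together with the corresponding miRNA, recognition of the seed-matched sites represses the Renilla transcript, so a drop in luciferase signal gives a quantitative readout of silencing efficacy. Because psiCHECK-1 carries only Renilla luciferase, normalization would require a separate control reporter.
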