Addgene plasmid #215885: psiCHECK-1-miR-589(3p)-I-type
Purpose: This plasmid encodes luciferase which has microRNA binding sites in 3'UTR for detecting the microRNA silencing activity.
Depositing lab: Kumiko Ui-Tei. Depositing organization: The University of Tokyo. Publication: A robust model for quantitative prediction of the silencing efficacy of wild-type and A-to-I edited miRNAs. Tian S, Terai G, Kobayashi Y, Kimura Y, Abe H, Asai K, Ui-Tei K. RNA Biol. 2020 Feb;17(2):264-280. doi: 10.1080/15476286.2019.1678364. Epub 2019 Nov 1. PubMed 31601146.
Backbone
  Vector backbone: psiCHECK-1
  Vector type: Mammalian Expression
Growth in bacteria
  Bacterial resistance: Ampicillin, 100 μg/mL
  Growth temperature: 37°C
  Growth strain: DH5alpha
  Copy number: High Copy
Gene/Insert
  Gene/Insert name: three tandem repeats of seed-matched (SM) sequence of miR-589(3p)-I-type
  Species: H. sapiens (human)
  Entrez Gene: MIR589 (a.k.a. MIRN589, hsa-mir-589, mir-589)
  Cloning method: Restriction Enzyme; 5′ cloning site Unknown (unknown if destroyed)
Terms and licenses: Academic/Nonprofit Terms; Industry Terms: Not Available to Industry
How to cite: psiCHECK-1-miR-589(3p)-I-type was a gift from Kumiko Ui-Tei (Addgene plasmid # 215885 ; http://n2t.net/addgene:215885 ; RRID:Addgene_215885)
