>Addgene plasmid #215885 | psiCHECK-1-miR-589(3p)-I-type | depositor partial sequence | sequence record 440669 | psiCHECK-1-miR-589(3p)-I-type sequence 75 bps
TCGAGTATGCTCGATTAATGCTCTGTCCTATGCTCGATTAATGCTCTGTCCTATGCTCGATTAATGCTCT
GTCCG
